Addgene plasmid #212071: 5'-3xFLAG Mta1-exon minimal CMV pCDNA5
Purpose: LR vector for integration of Mta1-exon into N2a FRT rtTA3 expression cells
Depositing lab: Benjamin Blencowe. Depositing organization: University of Toronto. Publication: Systematic analysis of alternative exon-dependent interactome remodeling reveals multitasking functions of gene regulatory factors. Roth JF, Braunschweig U, Wu M, Li JD, Lin ZY, Larsen B, Weatheritt RJ, Gingras AC, Blencowe BJ. Mol Cell. 2023 Dec 7;83(23):4222-4238.e10. doi: 10.1016/j.molcel.2023.10.034. PubMed 38065061.
Backbone
  Vector backbone: 5'-3xFLAG minimal CMV pCDNA5
  Vector type: Mammalian Expression
Growth in bacteria
  Bacterial resistance: Ampicillin, 100 μg/mL
  Growth temperature: 37°C
  Growth strain: DH5alpha
  Copy number: High Copy
Gene/Insert
  Gene/Insert name: Mta1+exon(12nt) (alt name: XP_006536380.1)
  Species: M. musculus (mouse)
  Entrez Gene: Mta1
  Cloning method: Gateway Cloning
Terms and licenses: Academic/Nonprofit Terms; Industry Terms: Not Available to Industry
How to cite: 5'-3xFLAG Mta1-exon minimal CMV pCDNA5 was a gift from Benjamin Blencowe (Addgene plasmid # 212071 ; http://n2t.net/addgene:212071 ; RRID:Addgene_212071)
