[The description below was written by a language model from this plasmid's Addgene catalogue record and pLannotate feature annotations shown in this document.]
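Description:
5'-3xFLAG Mta1-exon minimal CMV pCDNA5 is a mammalian expression plasmid built on a pcDNA5-type FRT backbone and produced by Gateway LR cloning. It is intended for Flp-mediated, site-specific integration of a mouse Mta1 isoform into N2a FRT rtTA3 cells. In bacteria it is maintained through a high-copy ColE1/pUC origin and selected with ampicillin via the β-lactamase gene. A fragment of the f1 origin and leftover lac regulatory elements are also annotated in the backbone.

The payload is the Mta1 coding sequence, flanked by attB1 and attB2 sites left by the Gateway reaction. MTA1 is a transcriptional coregulator and a component of the NuRD histone deacetylase complex. There is a naming discrepancy: the plasmid name reads "Mta1-exon", whereas the insert field reads "Mta1+exon(12nt)", so the record does not settle whether the 12-nucleotide alternative exon is included or skipped. An N-terminal FLAG epitope sits upstream of attB1. The backbone name indicates 3xFLAG, although the annotation flags only one FLAG unit. Expression is driven by a Tet-responsive promoter, seen as repeated tet operator fragments followed by a minimal CMV element, and is terminated by the bGH polyadenylation signal. Transcription should therefore depend on the rtTA3 transactivator supplied by the host line, making it doxycycline-inducible.

Next to the FRT site lies a hygromycin resistance gene with an SV40 poly(A) signal and no annotated promoter immediately upstream. This matches the Flp-In design, in which correct recombination at the genomic FRT site activates the marker. The associated study examined how alternative exons remodel protein interactomes, which is consistent with using the tagged protein to compare isoform-specific interaction partners.
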