Features (pLannotate 1.2.2; 24 found; start..end, strand, type, name):
    288..335     -  protein_bind   FRT: FLP-mediated recombination occurs in the 8-bp core sequence TCTAGAAA (Turan and Bode, 2011). FLP recombinase from the Saccharomyces cerevisiae 2μ plasmid
    340..573     -  rep_origin     f1 ori (fragment) (sequence partly withheld): f1 bacteriophage origin of replication; arrow indicates direction of (+) strand synthesis
    594..615     -  promoter       SV40 promoter (fragment): SV40 enhancer and early promoter
    619..843     -  polyA_signal   bGH poly(A) signal: bovine growth hormone polyadenylation signal
    891..915     +  protein_bind   attB2: mutant version of attB; recombination site for the Gateway® BP reaction BP Clonase™
    920..3073    -  CDS            Mta1: MTA1_MOUSE - Experimental evidence at protein level: Swiss-Prot protein existence level 1. Transcriptional coregulator which can act as both a transcriptional corepressor and coactivator. As a part of the histone- deacetylase multiprotein complex (NuRD), regulates transcription of its targets by modifying the acetylation status of the target chromatin and cofactor accessibility to the target DNA. In conjunction with other components of NuRD, acts as a transcriptional corepressor of BRCA1, ESR1, TFF1 and CDKN1A. Acts as a transcriptional coactivator of BCAS3, PAX5 and SUMO2, independent of the
   3082..3099    -  protein_bind   attB1 (fragment): mutant version of attB; core recombination site for the Gateway® BP reaction BP Clonase™
   3101..3124    -  CDS            FLAG: FLAG® epitope tag, followed by an enterokinase cleavage site
   3268..3313    -  promoter       TRE3GV promoter (fragment): 3rd-generation Tet-responsive promoter that can be activated by binding of Tet-On® 3G, optimized for retroviral and lentiviral vectors
   3321..3341    -  promoter       tight TRE promoter (fragment): Tet-responsive promoter PTight, consisting of seven tet operator sequences followed by the minimal CMV promoter
   3358..3378    -  promoter       tight TRE promoter (fragment): Tet-responsive promoter PTight, consisting of seven tet operator sequences followed by the minimal CMV promoter
   3395..3415    -  promoter       tight TRE promoter (fragment): Tet-responsive promoter PTight, consisting of seven tet operator sequences followed by the minimal CMV promoter
   3432..3452    -  promoter       tight TRE promoter (fragment): Tet-responsive promoter PTight, consisting of seven tet operator sequences followed by the minimal CMV promoter
   3633..3685    +  misc_feature   bom (fragment): basis of mobility region from pBR322
   3744..3848    +  promoter       AmpR promoter: bla
   3849..4709    +  CDS            AmpR: β-lactamase; bla; confers resistance to ampicillin, carbenicillin, and related antibiotics
   4880..5468    +  rep_origin     ori: high-copy-number ColE1/pMB1/pBR322/pUC origin of replication
   5651..5743    +  CDS            lacI (fragment): lac repressor; lacI; The lac repressor binds to the lac operator to inhibit transcription in E. coli. This inhibition can be relieved by adding lactose or isopropyl-β-D-thiogalactopyranoside (IPTG).
   5756..5777    +  protein_bind   CAP binding site: CAP binding activates transcription in the presence of cAMP. E. coli catabolite activator protein
   5792..5822    +  promoter       lac promoter: promoter for the E. coli lac operon
   5830..5846    +  protein_bind   lac operator: The lac repressor binds to the lac operator to inhibit transcription in E. coli. This inhibition can be relieved by adding lactose or isopropyl-β-D-thiogalactopyranoside (IPTG). lac repressor encoded by lacI
   5919..6040    -  polyA_signal   SV40 poly(A) signal: SV40 polyadenylation signal
   6035..6160    -  CDS            ble (fragment): BLE_KLEPN - Experimental evidence at protein level: Swiss-Prot protein existence level 1. Binding protein with a strong affinity to the bleomycin family of antibiotics. Binds to CL990; an antimitotic-antibiotic compound. From Klebsiella pneumoniae.
   6170..280     -  CDS            HygR (across the origin): hygromycin B phosphotransferase confers resistance to hygromycin
>Addgene plasmid #212071 | 5'-3xFLAG Mta1-exon minimal CMV pCDNA5 | addgene full sequence | sequence record 420999 | Addgene NGS Result
CACGGCGGGAGATGCAATAGGTCAGGCTCTCGCTGAACTCCCCAATGTCAAGCACTTCCGGAATCGGGAG
CGCGGCCGATGCAAAGTGCCGATAAACATAACGATCTTTGTAGAAACCATCGGCGCAGCTATTTACCCGC
AGGACATATCCACGCCCTCCTACATCGAAGCTGAAAGCACGAGATTCTTCGCCCTCCGAGAGCTGCATCA
GGTCGGAGACGCTGTCGAACTTTTCGATCAGAAACTTCTCGACAGACGTCGCGGTGAGTTCAGGCTTTTT
GGCCAAGGAAGTTCCTATACTTTCTAGAGAATAGGAACTTCGGAATAGGAACTTCTAGGTACGTGAACCA
TCACCCT
[91 nt withheld, positions 358-448]
G
[124 nt withheld, positions 450-573]
GGGGATACCCCCTAGAGCCCCAGCTGGTTCTTTCCGCCTCAGAAGCCATAGAGCCCACCGCATCCCCAGC
ATGCCTGCTATTGTCTTCCCAATCCTCCCCCTTGCTGTCCTGCCCCACCCCACCCCCCAGAATAGAATGA
CACCTACTCAGACAATGCGATGCAATTTCCTCATTTTATTAGGAAAGGACAGTGGGAGTGGCACCTTCCA
GGGTCAAGGAAGGCACGGGGGAGGGGCAAACAACAGATGGCTGGCAACTAGAAGGCACAGTCGAGGCTGA
TCAGCGGGTTTAAACGGGCCCTCTAGACTCGAGTCAGACCACTTTGTACAAGAAAGTTGGGTACTAGTCC
TCAATAACAATGGGCTCATCATTGACTGGTGCAGGTGGGGGTGGCCGCAGCGGCAGGGCCTGGCTCTGGC
GCAGGGCAATGGGTTTGTAGGGCCGGCGGGCAGCACGCTTGGTTTCTGAGGATGAGAGCAGCTTTCGGAT
TTTCCTGGTCTCTTCGGTGGCCAAGTAAAATACATCATCTGGGGCGTCGATCCAGTTCATTCGCCGCCGC
TTGACTGGAGGCAGGGAGCCACCACGGATTAGGCGCACTTTGGTGGGGTAGGACTTCCCATTGAGCAGGA
GATTCCGACTTGGTCCCATGTGCCTGGTCTGTCCATGGTTTGCCAGACCCAGGTAAGTGCCCCTACTGGG
CATCAAGAGGCGCTTCTTCATGTTGCCATCTACCCCATTGTGCTGCTCGTAGCTCCTCTTGCCCAGGATG
GTAGGGGAGCCGTTGTTGATGACAGGGGCTGACTTGGCAGGGGTCAGACTGCTGAGCACACTGGATGAAC
TCTTCACGGGGTCGGGCTTAGGCGGGCGGGGATGGGTCTCAAGATACCGGAGCACGGCCTCCAGGGGCTT
CCGTACTACCTGCTTCAGCACCAGTGGGCTCTGGGAGGCTTCGGGCAGCCGTGCTGTGCATTCAGCCTTG
ATTGCTGCGCTGTTGATGGGCATGTAGGGGTGGCGGGCAGCATGCCATGGGCGTAGGATCTCACGGCACA
AGCGCCGGGCAATGCGTGTCAACTTGGTAGTATGCAGGTAGAAGGCCTGCCTTGTCTTCATGGCAAACTT
GGGGCTCCCACTGCTCCGAGCTGGGATGCCATGGGGACTCATGTTATTGCGGTTTGGTCCCGGCCTCTCT
CCATCTAACCGGGTTGGCATTTTCAAGCCACCATATTTCTTCCAATATGTCCAACAAGATGCGCAGAGGC
GACACTGCATGTTAGGGGGACCCCAAGAATACCACTGGTAAGACTGTGTGGTGTAACAGCTCTCGCAGGC
CCGACCGGCCCCGGGGCTCTGGCCTGGTGTCCCTGTGCCATTCACTACAGTGGCCTTGACACTGCTGGCG
CTGATCTGGTTTGGGTTGGGCTTGTTATAGTTGGGAATATAAACCTGCTTTAACTTGCTCTCAGCTTCAG
CTGCTTTCAAGCGTTTCTGCTGGACGTATCTGTCGGTGGTCTTCCACATGTAGTAATACTCAATGATGCT
GGTGAGCGACTTCCATGGGAGAAAATCTTGTTGAATGTCGGTGAAATCTTTCCCATATTTTTCCAGAGCT
TCCTCAAAAAGGTTGGCTTCTGATGCGGACCACTCCTCCATCTCATCGCGGCAGAGCACTGGCCCACCCT
GGGGCACGAGGGCCGAGATGGCCTTGGAGATGTCGTAGATGTTCTTGTGCAGCGTGTCCATAGCATGGAA
CAGGGTGATGTCTCGGGAGGCCGCTGCGGCACTCATGTGCAGGCTAGGCTGCCGCACGGAGCTGCTGCAA
TCCAGGGCCCGTGCAAAGGTACCCACAGAGCGGGCCACCACCAGAAACTGGTCAATCTGCTTATCCACAA
GTGGATTGTGGGCTTCCCACACCTTGGTCTCCAGTTTTGACTGATCGCGGCCGTCCTCCTCACCTTCTTT
CAGCAAGTCAGTGATGTCAGCCTGGTACCGGTTTCCTACACGAATTTCCCCTTTATCAGCCAGGAGGGTC
TTCTGCTGTGGGTCGTAGACTAGAGAGTAGAAGAAGAAATCCTCACGCTCCAAGTAGGACTTGAGTGACT
CCGTCTCATTGAGCAGGGTAACACTGCACTTGCCCCTGATGTGGGTGGCAGGCAGAGACTCCAACTGCCG
AGACAGGAACAGTTCTCGATGCCGCAGCTGATGCTTAAGTTTCTCAGGCAGGTCCACCATCTCTGGGTTT
TCTACCTCCTCCTCCACTTCCCCTTCCTCGCCGGTGTCCGCCCCCGGTCCGGCTCTATAGCAGACTGACA
GGGTTGCATGCTTGTCCGCCAGCGCGATGAGGCTGCTGGAAATGTCCCGCCTTCTGTAGAAACACACCAC
TTTGGCCTCCACATTCCCGTTGGCTGTCTTGTTAAGCTCTTCAATCCTGCGGATCAGGTACGGGTTGCTG
GAGGAGTTCTCAAAGTAGACATAGTCTCCGACCCTGTACATGTTGGCGGCGGTGCCAACTTTTTTGTACA
AACTTGTCTTGTCATCGTCATCCTTGTAATCGATGTCATGATCATATGTATCACCGTCATGGTCTTTGTA
GTCCATGGTGGAAGCTTAAGTTTAAACGCTAGAGGATCCAGCCTCCGCGGAGGCTGGATCGGTCCCGGTG
TCTTCTATGGAGGTCAAAACAGCGTGGATGGCGTCTCCAGGCGATCTGACGGTTCACTAAACGAGCTCTG
CTTATATAGGGGGTACCTTCTCTATCACTGATAGGGAGCTCGAGACGTGTCGACTTCTCTATCACTGATA
GGGAGACGTTCTAGACGTACCTTCTCTATCACTGATAGGGAGCTCGAGACGTGTCGACTTCTCTATCACT
GATAGGGAGACGTGCGGCCAGCTTGGATCCCTCGAGACGCGTATATCTGGCCCGTACATCGCGAAGCAGC
GCAAAACGCCTAACCCTAAGCAGATTCTTCATGCAATTGTCGGTCAAGCCTTGCCTTGTTGTAGCTTAAA
TTTTGCTCGCGCACTACTCAGCGACCTCCAACACACAAGCAGGGAGCAGATACTGGCTTAACTATGCGGC
ATCAGAGCAGATTGTACTGAGAGTGCACCATAGGGGATCGGGAGATCTCCCGATCCGTCGACGTCAGGTG
GCACTTTTCGGGGAAATGTGCGCGGAACCCCTATTTGTTTATTTTTCTAAATACATTCAAATATGTATCC
GCTCATGAGACAATAACCCTGATAAATGCTTCAATAATATTGAAAAAGGAAGAGTATGAGTATTCAACAT
TTCCGTGTCGCCCTTATTCCCTTTTTTGCGGCATTTTGCCTTCCTGTTTTTGCTCACCCAGAAACGCTGG
TGAAAGTAAAAGATGCTGAAGATCAGTTGGGTGCACGAGTGGGTTACATCGAACTGGATCTCAACAGCGG
TAAGATCCTTGAGAGTTTTCGCCCCGAAGAACGTTTTCCAATGATGAGCACTTTTAAAGTTCTGCTATGT
GGCGCGGTATTATCCCGTATTGACGCCGGGCAAGAGCAACTCGGTCGCCGCATACACTATTCTCAGAATG
ACTTGGTTGAGTACTCACCAGTCACAGAAAAGCATCTTACGGATGGCATGACAGTAAGAGAATTATGCAG
TGCTGCCATAACCATGAGTGATAACACTGCGGCCAACTTACTTCTGACAACGATCGGAGGACCGAAGGAG
CTAACCGCTTTTTTGCACAACATGGGGGATCATGTAACTCGCCTTGATCGTTGGGAACCGGAGCTGAATG
AAGCCATACCAAACGACGAGCGTGACACCACGATGCCTGTAGCAATGGCAACAACGTTGCGCAAACTATT
AACTGGCGAACTACTTACTCTAGCTTCCCGGCAACAATTAATAGACTGGATGGAGGCGGATAAAGTTGCA
GGACCACTTCTGCGCTCGGCCCTTCCGGCTGGCTGGTTTATTGCTGATAAATCTGGAGCCGGTGAGCGTG
GGTCTCGCGGTATCATTGCAGCACTGGGGCCAGATGGTAAGCCCTCCCGTATCGTAGTTATCTACACGAC
GGGGAGTCAGGCAACTATGGATGAACGAAATAGACAGATCGCTGAGATAGGTGCCTCACTGATTAAGCAT
TGGTAACTGTCAGACCAAGTTTACTCATATATACTTTAGATTGATTTAAAACTTCATTTTTAATTTAAAA
GGATCTAGGTGAAGATCCTTTTTGATAATCTCATGACCAAAATCCCTTAACGTGAGTTTTCGTTCCACTG
AGCGTCAGACCCCGTAGAAAAGATCAAAGGATCTTCTTGAGATCCTTTTTTTCTGCGCGTAATCTGCTGC
TTGCAAACAAAAAAACCACCGCTACCAGCGGTGGTTTGTTTGCCGGATCAAGAGCTACCAACTCTTTTTC
CGAAGGTAACTGGCTTCAGCAGAGCGCAGATACCAAATACTGTTCTTCTAGTGTAGCCGTAGTTAGGCCA
CCACTTCAAGAACTCTGTAGCACCGCCTACATACCTCGCTCTGCTAATCCTGTTACCAGTGGCTGCTGCC
AGTGGCGATAAGTCGTGTCTTACCGGGTTGGACTCAAGACGATAGTTACCGGATAAGGCGCAGCGGTCGG
GCTGAACGGGGGGTTCGTGCACACAGCCCAGCTTGGAGCGAACGACCTACACCGAACTGAGATACCTACA
GCGTGAGCTATGAGAAAGCGCCACGCTTCCCGAAGGGAGAAAGGCGGACAGGTATCCGGTAAGCGGCAGG
GTCGGAACAGGAGAGCGCACGAGGGAGCTTCCAGGGGGAAACGCCTGGTATCTTTATAGTCCTGTCGGGT
TTCGCCACCTCTGACTTGAGCGTCGATTTTTGTGATGCTCGTCAGGGGGGCGGAGCCTATGGAAAAACGC
CAGCAACGCGGCCTTTTTACGGTTCCTGGCCTTTTGCTGGCCTTTTGCTCACATGTTCTTTCCTGCGTTA
TCCCCTGATTCTGTGGATAACCGTATTACCGCCTTTGAGTGAGCTGATACCGCTCGCCGCAGCCGAACGA
CCGAGCGCAGCGAGTCAGTGAGCGAGGAAGCGGAAGAGCGCCCAATACGCAAACCGCCTCTCCCCGCGCG
TTGGCCGATTCATTAATGCAGCTGGCACGACAGGTTTCCCGACTGGAAAGCGGGCAGTGAGCGCAACGCA
ATTAATGTGAGTTAGCTCACTCATTAGGCACCCCAGGCTTTACACTTTATGCTTCCGGCTCGTATGTTGT
GTGGAATTGTGAGCGGATAACAATTTCACACAGGAAACAGCTATGACCATGATTACGCCAAGCTCTAGCT
AGAGGTCGACGGTATACAGACATGATAAGATACATTGATGAGTTTGGACAAACCACAACTAGAATGCAGT
GAAAAAAATGCTTTATTTGTGAAATTTGTGATGCTATTGCTTTATTTGTAACCATTATAAGCTGCAATAA
ACAAGTTGGGGTGGGCGAAGAACTCCAGCATGAGATCCCCGCGCTGGAGGATCATCCAGCCGGCGTCCCG
GAAAACGATTCCGAAGCCCAACCTTTCATAGAAGGCGGCGGTGGAATCGAAATCTCGTAGTACGTGCTAT
TCCTTTGCCCTCGGACGAGTGCTGGGGCGTCGGTTTCCACTATCGGCGAGTACTTCTACACAGCCATCGG
TCCAGACGGCCGCGCTTCTGCGGGCGATTTGTGTACGCCCGACAGTCCCGGCTCCGGATCGGACGATTGC
GTCGCATCGACCCTGCGCCCAAGCTGCATCATCGAAATTGCCGTCAACCAAGCTCTGATAGAGTTGGTCA
AGACCAATGCGGAGCATATACGCCCGGAGCCGCGGCGATCCTGCAAGCTCCGGATGCCTCCGCTCGAAGT
AGCGCGTCTGCTGCTCCATACAAGCCAACCACGGCCTCCAGAAGAAGATGTTGGCGACCTCGTATTGGGA
ATCCCCGAACATCGCCTCGCTCCAGTCAATGACCGCTGTTATGCGGCCATTGTCCGTCAGGACATTGTTG
GAGCCGAAATCCGCGTGCACGAGGTGCCGGACTTCGGGGCAGTCCTCGGCCCAAAGCATCAGCTCATCGA
GAGCCTGCGCGACGGACGCACTGACGGTGTCGTCCATCACAGTTTGCCAGTGATACACATGGGGATCAGC
AATCGCGCATATGAAATCACGCCATGTAGTGTATTGACCGATTCCTTGCGGTCCGAATGGGCCGAACCCG
CTCGTCTGGCTAAGATCGGCCGCAGCGATCGCATCCATGGCCTCCGCGACCGGCTGCAGAACAGCGGGCA
GTTCGGTTTCAGGCAGGTCTTGCAACGTGACACCCTGTG
